>Addgene plasmid #209291 | pMW37: pRS426-R2Bm RNA | addgene full sequence | sequence record 414426 | Addgene NGS Result
GACGAAAGGGCCTCGTGATACGCCTATTTTTATAGGTTAATGTCATGATAATAATGGTTTCTTAGTATGA
TCCAATATCAAAGGAAATGATAGCATTGAAGGATGAGACTAATCCAATTGAGGAGTGGCAGCATATAGAA
CAGCTAAAGGGTAGTGCTGAAGGAAGCATACGATACCCCGCATGGAATGGGATAATATCACAGGAGGTAC
TAGACTACCTTTCATCCTACATAAATAGACGCATATAAGTACGCATTTAAGCATAAACACGCACTATGCC
GTTCTTCTCATGTATATATATATACAGGCAACACGCAGATATAGGTGCGACGTGAACAGTGAGCTGTATG
TGCGCAGCTCGCGTTGCATTTTCGGAAGCGCTCGTTTTCGGAAACGCTTTGAAGTTCCTATTCCGAAGTT
CCTATTCTCTAGAAAGTATAGGAACTTCAGAGCGCTTTTGAAAACCAAAAGCGCTCTGAAGACGCACTTT
CAAAAAACCAAAAACGCACCGGACTGTAACGAGCTACTAAAATATTGCGAATACCGCTTCCACAAACATT
GCTCAAAAGTATCTCTTTGCTATATATCTCTGTGCTATATCCCTATATAACCTACCCATCCACCTTTCGC
TCCTTGAACTTGCATCTAAACTCGACCTCTACATTTTTTATGTTTATCTCTAGTATTACTCTTTAGACAA
AAAAATTGTAGTAAGAACTATTCATAGAGTGAATCGAAAACAATACGAAAATGTAAACATTTCCTATACG
TAGTATATAGAGACAAAATAGAAGAAACCGTTCATAATTTTCTGACCAATGAAGAATCATCAACGCTATC
ACTTTCTGTTCACAAAGTATGCGCAATCCACATCGGTATAGAATATAATCGGGGATGCCTTTATCTTGAA
AAAATGCACCCGCAGCTTCGCTAGTAATCAGTAAACGCGGGAAGTGGAGTCAGGCTTTTTTTATGGAAGA
GAAAATAGACACCAAAGTAGCCTTCTTCTAACCTTAACGGACCTACAGTGCAAAAAGTTATCAAGAGACT
GCATTATAGAGCGCACAAAGGAGAAAAAAAGTAATCTAAGATGCTTTGTTAGAAAAATAGCGCTCTCGGG
ATGCATTTTTGTAGAACAAAAAAGAAGTATAGATTCTTTGTTGGTAAAATAGCGCTCTCGCGTTGCATTT
CTGTTCTGTAAAAATGCAGCTCAGATTCTTTGTTTGAAAAATTAGCGCTCTCGCGTTGCATTTTTGTTTT
ACAAAAATGAAGCACAGATTCTTCGTTGGTAAAATAGCGCTTTCGCGTTGCATTTCTGTTCTGTAAAAAT
GCAGCTCAGATTCTTTGTTTGAAAAATTAGCGCTCTCGCGTTGCATTTTTGTTCTACAAAATGAAGCACA
GATGCTTCGTTCAGGTGGCACTTTTCGGGGAAATGTGCGCGGAACCCCTATTTGTTTATTTTTCTAAATA
CATTCAAATATGTATCCGCTCATGAGACAATAACCCTGATAAATGCTTCAATAATATTGAAAAAGGAAGA
GTATGAGTATTCAACATTTCCGTGTCGCCCTTATTCCCTTTTTTGCGGCATTTTGCCTTCCTGTTTTTGC
TCACCCAGAAACGCTGGTGAAAGTAAAAGATGCTGAAGATCAGTTGGGTGCACGAGTGGGTTACATCGAA
CTGGATCTCAACAGCGGTAAGATCCTTGAGAGTTTTCGCCCCGAAGAACGTTTTCCAATGATGAGCACTT
TTAAAGTTCTGCTATGTGGCGCGGTATTATCCCGTATTGACGCCGGGCAAGAGCAACTCGGTCGCCGCAT
ACACTATTCTCAGAATGACTTGGTTGAGTACTCACCAGTCACAGAAAAGCATCTTACGGATGGCATGACA
GTAAGAGAATTATGCAGTGCTGCCATAACCATGAGTGATAACACTGCGGCCAACTTACTTCTGACAACGA
TCGGAGGACCGAAGGAGCTAACCGCTTTTTTGCACAACATGGGGGATCATGTAACTCGCCTTGATCGTTG
GGAACCGGAGCTGAATGAAGCCATACCAAACGACGAGCGTGACACCACGATGCCTGTAGCAATGGCAACA
ACGTTGCGCAAACTATTAACTGGCGAACTACTTACTCTAGCTTCCCGGCAACAATTAATAGACTGGATGG
AGGCGGATAAAGTTGCAGGACCACTTCTGCGCTCGGCCCTTCCGGCTGGCTGGTTTATTGCTGATAAATC
TGGAGCCGGTGAGCGTGGGTCTCGCGGTATCATTGCAGCACTGGGGCCAGATGGTAAGCCCTCCCGTATC
GTAGTTATCTACACGACGGGGAGTCAGGCAACTATGGATGAACGAAATAGACAGATCGCTGAGATAGGTG
CCTCACTGATTAAGCATTGGTAACTGTCAGACCAAGTTTACTCATATATACTTTAGATTGATTTAAAACT
TCATTTTTAATTTAAAAGGATCTAGGTGAAGATCCTTTTTGATAATCTCATGACCAAAATCCCTTAACGT
GAGTTTTCGTTCCACTGAGCGTCAGACCCCGTAGAAAAGATCAAAGGATCTTCTTGAGATCCTTTTTTTC
TGCGCGTAATCTGCTGCTTGCAAACAAAAAAACCACCGCTACCAGCGGTGGTTTGTTTGCCGGATCAAGA
GCTACCAACTCTTTTTCCGAAGGTAACTGGCTTCAGCAGAGCGCAGATACCAAATACTGTTCTTCTAGTG
TAGCCGTAGTTAGGCCACCACTTCAAGAACTCTGTAGCACCGCCTACATACCTCGCTCTGCTAATCCTGT
TACCAGTGGCTGCTGCCAGTGGCGATAAGTCGTGTCTTACCGGGTTGGACTCAAGACGATAGTTACCGGA
TAAGGCGCAGCGGTCGGGCTGAACGGGGGGTTCGTGCACACAGCCCAGCTTGGAGCGAACGACCTACACC
GAACTGAGATACCTACAGCGTGAGCTATGAGAAAGCGCCACGCTTCCCGAAGGGAGAAAGGCGGACAGGT
ATCCGGTAAGCGGCAGGGTCGGAACAGGAGAGCGCACGAGGGAGCTTCCAGGGGGAAACGCCTGGTATCT
TTATAGTCCTGTCGGGTTTCGCCACCTCTGACTTGAGCGTCGATTTTTGTGATGCTCGTCAGGGGGGCGG
AGCCTATGGAAAAACGCCAGCAACGCGGCCTTTTTACGGTTCCTGGCCTTTTGCTGGCCTTTTGCTCACA
TGTTCTTTCCTGCGTTATCCCCTGATTCTGTGGATAACCGTATTACCGCCTTTGAGTGAGCTGATACCGC
TCGCCGCAGCCGAACGACCGAGCGCAGCGAGTCAGTGAGCGAGGAAGCGGAAGAGCGCCCAATACGCAAA
CCGCCTCTCCCCGCGCGTTGGCCGATTCATTAATGCAGCTGGCACGACAGGTTTCCCGACTGGAAAGCGG
GCAGTGAGCGCAACGCAATTAATGTGAGTTAGCTCACTCATTAGGCACCCCAGGCTTTACACTTTATGCT
TCCGGCTCGTATGTTGTGTGGAATTGTGAGCGGATAACAATTTCACACAGGAAACAGCTATGACCATGAT
TACGCCAAGCGCGCAATTAACCCTCACTAAAGGGAACAAAAGCTGGAGCTCCACCGCGGTGGCGGCCCCC
GTCCCACCATCGGGCGCGGATCATCACAAGTTTGTACAAAAAAGCAGGCTCTTTGGCCATATAGGCCACC
AGGTCCTGCAGGCGCGCTCTTCAGGAGGCGCGCCAACTGCCCTCTTAATTAACGAAGAAGATCGGACCGG
GGCCGCGGATCTTTGCAAAGATCCAAAAAAAGCATGCGTACGGATTAGAAGCCGCCGAGCGGGTGACAGC
CCTCCGAAGGAAGACTCTCCTCCGTGCGTCCTCGTCTTCACCGGTCGCGTTCCTGAAACGCAGATGTGCC
TCGCGCCGCACTGCTCCGAACAATAAAGATTCTACAATACTAGCTTTTATGGTTATGAAGAGGAAAATTG
GCAGTAACCTGGCCCCACAAACCTCAAATGAACGAATCAAATTAACAACCAGATATCTCGACTGAAAAAA
AAGGTTTAAACCAGTTCCCTGAAATTATTCCCCTACTTGACTAATAAGTATATAAAGACGGTAGGTATTG
ATTGTAATTCTGTAAATCTATTTCTTAAACTTCTTGAATTCTACTTTTATAGTTAGTCTTTTTTTTAGTT
TTAAAACACCAAGAACTTAGTTTCGAATAAACACACATAAATAAACCGGCGGGAGTAACTATGACTCTCT
TAAGGGGCGATACGCATAATTTTAATTTTTCGATTCAAATCCAGTCGTCTTAATCTGGTGACCAGTGGCG
CGGTCACCAGTATAGTGCACAGGACGTGAATGGCTCCGAGGCTGGCGGAGTCACTCACTATAAGTGTGAG
AGACGATGTCCTGTGCCAAGTATACGTCCAACCCTAACGGGTTAAGTGAAATTAGTTGCTCATAACAGGG
ACGGTGTACCTGTTTGCTCGTGGCTGGCTATCGAATGGACGGGACCAATACACCCCCCTGTTAGTAATGG
GGTAAGAGAGAGCGGTCTGAAACTATGGCCGAGATCACGACGCCCCACTCCTACCCATAACCTGCACGTG
GTACCGCCGCACATTGACCGATACGGGAGGAGGGGCAGCACTTGAATCACGTAGTCTTGGTGTAGCCATT
GCGGGACTACAGCCCTCGTAAGTGCCGCCTTAGAACGCAACGGGGCAATAGGTGGGCCGGGGCGCTAGCG
GGGGGGAGTAATCTCCCCTGTTGGCGTGCACCGCACTGCTCCCTCTGGGGGCAGTGTCATCCGGAAACAG
GTGGGCCGGGGCGCCACCAGGGGGGAGCAATCCCTCCTGATGATGGCGAGCACCGCACTGTCCCTTATGG
GACGGTGTAACCCGGATGGCTGTACACGTGGTAAACACGTGACAGCAGCCCCGATGGACGGACCGCGAGG
ACCGTCAAGCCTAGCAGGTACCTTCGGGTGGGGCCTTGCGATACCTGCGGGCGAACCCTGTGGTCGGGTT
TGCAGCCCGGCCACAGTGGGTTTTTTTCCTGTTGCAAAAAAGTCAAATAAAGAAAATAGACCTGAAGCCT
CTGGCCTCCCGCTGGAGTCAGAGAGGACAGGCGATAACCCGACTGTGCGGGGTTCCGCCGGCGCAGATCC
TGTGGGTCAGGATGCGCCTGGTTGGACCTGCCAGTTCTGCGAACGAACCTTTTCGACCAACAGGGGTTTG
GGTGTCCACAAGCGTAGAGCCCACCCTGTTGAGACCAATACGGATGCCGCTCCGATGATGGTGAAGCGGC
GGTGGCATGGCGAGGAAATCGACCTCCTCGCTCGCACCGAGGCCAGGTTGCTCGCTGAGCGGGGTCAGTG
CTCGGGTGGAGACCTCTTTGGCGCGCTTCCAGGGTTTGGAAGAACTCTGGAAGCGATTAAGGCCTTGCAC
AGTAGTCCAGCGGTAAGGGTGTAGATCAGGCCCGTCTGTTTCTCCCCCGGAGCTCGCTCCCTTGGCTTCC
CTTATATATTTTAACATCAGAAACAGACATTAAACATCTACTGATCCAATTTCGCCGGCGTACGGCCACG
ATCGGGAGGGTGGGAATCTCGGGGGTCTTCCGATCCTAATCCATGATGATTACGACCTGAGTCACTAAAG
ACGATGGCATGATGATCCGGCGATGAAAATAGCCAAATGCCTCGTCATCTAATTAGTGACGCGCATGAAT
GGCGTACACCATCAGGGTACGAGCTAGCCATATATGCACGAGCATCAGCCGTGCACTAGTAGATCTACAT
GAGGATCACCCATGTCTTAAGTCGACTTTGTTCCCACTGTACTTTTAGCTCGTACAAAATACAATATACT
TTTCATTTCTCCGTAAACAACATGTTTTCCCATGTAATATCCTTTTCTATTTTTCGTTCCGTTACCAACT
TTACACATACTTTATATAGCTATTCACTTCTATACACTAAAAAACTAAGACAATTTTAATTTTGCTGCCT
GCCATATTTCAATTTGTTATAAATTCCTATAATTTATCCTATTAGTAGCTAAAAAAAGATGAATGTGAAT
CGAATCCTAAGAGAATTCCCCTCGAAGATCGATCTGGCGGCCCGGCCGGCCGCGGCCGCACTCGAGATAT
CTAGACCCAGCTTTCTTGTACAAAGTGGTGATAGCTTGTCGAGAAGTACTCGAGGGGGGGCCCGGTACCC
AATTCGCCCTATAGTGAGTCGTATTACGCGCGCTCACTGGCCGTCGTTTTACAACGTCGTGACTGGGAAA
ACCCTGGCGTTACCCAACTTAATCGCCTTGCAGCACATCCCCCTTTCGCCAGCTGGCGTAATAGCGAAGA
GGCCCGCACCGATCGCCCTTCCCAACAGTTGCGCAGCCTGAATGGCGAATGG
[124 nt withheld, positions 6423-6546]
C
[91 nt withheld, positions 6548-6638]
A
[49 nt withheld, positions 6640-6688]
CCTTTGACGTTGGAGTCCACGTTCTTT
[37 nt withheld, positions 6716-6752]
ACCCTATCTCGGTCTATTCTTTTGATTTATAAGGGATTTTGCCGATTTCGGCCTATTGGTTAAAAAATGA
GCTGATTTAACAAAAATTTAACGCGAATTTTAACAAAATATTAACGCTTACAATTTCCTGATGCGGTATT
TTCTCCTTACGCATCTGTGCGGTATTTCACACCGCATAGGGTAATAACTGATATAATTAAATTGAAGCTC
TAATTTGTGAGTTTAGTATACATGCATTTACTTATAATACAGTTTTTTAGTTTTGCTGGCCGCATCTTCT
CAAATATGCTTCCCAGCCTGCTTTTCTGTAACGTTCACCCTCTACCTTAGCATCCCTTCCCTTTGCAAAT
AGTCCTCTTCCAACAATAATAATGTCAGATCCTGTAGAGACCACATCATCCACGGTTCTATACTGTTGAC
CCAATGCGTCTCCCTTGTCATCTAAACCCACACCGGGTGTCATAATCAACCAATCGTAACCTTCATCTCT
TCCACCCATGTCTCTTTGAGCAATAAAGCCGATAACAAAATCTTTGTCGCTCTTCGCAATGTCAACAGTA
CCCTTAGTATATTCTCCAGTAGATAGGGAGCCCTTGCATGACAATTCTGCTAACATCAAAAGGCCTCTAG
GTTCCTTTGTTACTTCTTCTGCCGCCTGCTTCAAACCGCTAACAATACCTGGGCCCACCACACCGTGTGC
ATTCGTAATGTCTGCCCATTCTGCTATTCTGTATACACCCGCAGAGTACTGCAATTTGACTGTATTACCA
ATGTCAGCAAATTTTCTGTCTTCGAAGAGTAAAAAATTGTACTTGGCGGATAATGCCTTTAGCGGCTTAA
CTGTGCCCTCCATGGAAAAATCAGTCAAGATATCCACATGTGTTTTTAGTAAACAAATTTTGGGACCTAA
TGCTTCAACTAACTCCAGTAATTCCTTGGTGGTACGAACATCCAATGAAGCACACAAGTTTGTTTGCTTT
TCGTGCATGATATTAAATAGCTTGGCAGCAACAGGACTAGGATGAGTAGCAGCACGTTCCTTATATGTAG
CTTTCGACATGATTTATCTTCGTTTCCTGCAGGTTTTTGTTCTGTGCAGTTGGGTTAAGAATACTGGGCA
ATTTCATGTTTCTTCAACACTACATATGCGTATATATACCAATCTAAGTCTGTGCTCCTTCCTTCGTTCT
TCCTTCTGTTCGGAGATTACCGAATCAAAAAAATTTCAAGGAAACCGAAATCAAAAAAAAGAATAAAAAA
AAAATGATGAATTGAAAAGGTGGTATGGTGCACTCTCAGTACAATCTGCTCTGATGCCGCATAGTTAAGC
CAGCCCCGACACCCGCCAACACCCGCTGACGCGCCCTGACGGGCTTGTCTGCTCCCGGCATCCGCTTACA
GACAAGCTGTGACCGTCTCCGGGAGCTGCATGTGTCAGAGGTTTTCACCGTCATCACCGAAACGCGCGA
Features (pLannotate 1.2.2; 24 found; start..end, strand, type, name):
     69..1411    +  rep_origin     2μ ori: yeast 2μ plasmid origin of replication
   1438..1542    +  promoter       AmpR promoter: bla
   1543..2403    +  CDS            AmpR: β-lactamase; bla; confers resistance to ampicillin, carbenicillin, and related antibiotics
   2574..3162    +  rep_origin     ori: high-copy-number ColE1/pMB1/pBR322/pUC origin of replication
   3345..3437    +  CDS            lacI (fragment): lac repressor; lacI; The lac repressor binds to the lac operator to inhibit transcription in E. coli. This inhibition can be relieved by adding lactose or isopropyl-β-D-thiogalactopyranoside (IPTG).
   3450..3471    +  protein_bind   CAP binding site: CAP binding activates transcription in the presence of cAMP. E. coli catabolite activator protein
   3486..3516    +  promoter       lac promoter: promoter for the E. coli lac operon
   3524..3540    +  protein_bind   lac operator: The lac repressor binds to the lac operator to inhibit transcription in E. coli. This inhibition can be relieved by adding lactose or isopropyl-β-D-thiogalactopyranoside (IPTG). lac repressor encoded by lacI
   3585..3603    +  promoter       T3 promoter: promoter for bacteriophage T3 RNA polymerase
   3616..3637    +  misc_feature   MCS (fragment): pBluescript multiple cloning site
   3666..3690    +  protein_bind   attB1: mutant version of attB; recombination site for the Gateway® BP reaction BP Clonase™
   3821..3938    +  protein_bind   UAS: upstream activating sequence mediating Gal4-dependent induction Gal4
   4052..4246    +  promoter       GAP promoter (fragment): S. cerevisiae TDH3; promoter for glyceraldehyde-3-phosphate dehydrogenase
   5807..5825    +  misc_RNA       MS2 stem loop: stem loop that binds the bacteriophage MS2 coat protein
   6165..6189    -  protein_bind   attB2: mutant version of attB; recombination site for the Gateway® BP reaction BP Clonase™
   6209..6229    +  misc_feature   MCS (fragment): pBluescript multiple cloning site
   6238..6256    -  promoter       T7 promoter: promoter for bacteriophage T7 RNA polymerase
   6264..6419    +  CDS            lacZα (fragment): LacZα fragment of β-galactosidase; lacZ fragment
   6423..6851    +  rep_origin     f1 ori (sequence partly withheld): f1 bacteriophage origin of replication; arrow indicates direction of (+) strand synthesis
   6879..6930    -  misc_feature   bom (fragment): basis of mobility region from pBR322
   7009..7812    -  CDS            URA3: orotidine-5'-phosphate decarboxylase, required for uracil biosynthesis; S. cerevisiae URA3; yeast auxotrophic marker, counterselectable with 5-fluoroorotic acid (5-FOA)
   7813..8028    -  promoter       URA3 promoter: S. cerevisiae URA3
   8036..8085    -  misc_feature   bom (fragment): basis of mobility region from pBR322
   8187..1       -  CDS            rop (fragment) (across the origin): Rop protein, which maintains plasmids at low copy number; rop
