[The description below was written by a language model from this plasmid's Addgene catalogue record and pLannotate feature annotations shown in this document.]
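Description:
pMW37: pRS426-R2Bm RNA is an 8.2 kb yeast–E. coli shuttle plasmid built on the pRS426 backbone, a high-copy episomal vector. In Saccharomyces cerevisiae it is maintained through the 2μ origin and selected by the URA3 auxotrophic marker (driven by its own promoter and counterselectable with 5-FOA). In bacteria it replicates from a high-copy ColE1/pUC-type origin and confers ampicillin resistance through β-lactamase. The backbone also carries an f1 origin and pBluescript-derived remnants: lac promoter/operator, lacZα fragment, and flanking T3 and T7 promoters around the cloning region.

The payload, assembled by Gibson cloning, is a roughly 1.4 kb insert comprising the 5′UTR and 3′UTR sequences of R2Bm, the R2 non-LTR retrotransposon that inserts into the rDNA of the silkworm Bombyx mori. The record lists the promoter as GAL1 GAPDH, and the annotation is consistent with a hybrid element: a Gal4-responsive upstream activating sequence followed by a fragment of the TDH3 (GAP) promoter, which would give galactose-inducible transcription in yeast. The cassette sits between attB1 and attB2 Gateway recombination sites. The backbone was modified to add a 3xMS2 tag, although the automated annotation picks out only a single MS2 stem loop downstream of the insert region. These hairpins bind the bacteriophage MS2 coat protein and are commonly used to capture or track a tagged RNA. The UTR sequences themselves are not annotated in the feature table, and no terminator is identified.

The plasmid appears designed to produce MS2-tagged R2Bm RNA rather than a protein. It was deposited with structural work on the R2 retrotransposon initiating target-primed reverse transcription, though the record does not describe exactly how the RNA was used.
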