Addgene plasmid #209291: pMW37: pRS426-R2Bm RNA
Purpose: Contains the R2Bm non-LTR retrotransposon 5'UTR and 3'UTR sequences
Depositing lab: Feng Zhang. Depositing organization: Broad Institute. Publication: Structure of the R2 non-LTR retrotransposon initiating target-primed reverse transcription. Wilkinson ME, Frangieh CJ, Macrae RK, Zhang F. Science. 2023 Apr 21;380(6642):301-308. doi: 10.1126/science.adg7883. Epub 2023 Apr 6. PubMed 37023171.
Backbone
  Vector backbone: pRS426
  Backbone size w/o insert (bp): 6795
  Total vector size (bp): 8221
  Modifications to backbone: 3xMS2 tag added
  Vector type: Bacterial Expression, Yeast Expression
  Selectable markers: URA3
Growth in bacteria
  Bacterial resistance: Ampicillin, 100 μg/mL
  Growth temperature: 37°C
  Growth strain: DH5alpha
  Copy number: High Copy
Gene/Insert
  Gene/Insert name: R2Bm 5'UTR and 3'UTR (alt names: R2Bm; Bombyx mori rDNA insertion element R2 (typeII))
  Species: Bombyx mori
  Insert size (bp): 1426
  GenBank ID: M16558.1
  Promoter: GAL1 GAPDH
  Cloning method: Gibson Cloning
  Sequencing primers: 5′ Whole plasmid sequencing; 3′ Whole plasmid sequencing
Terms and licenses: Academic/Nonprofit Terms; Industry Terms: Not Available to Industry
How to cite: pMW37: pRS426-R2Bm RNA was a gift from Feng Zhang (Addgene plasmid # 209291 ; http://n2t.net/addgene:209291 ; RRID:Addgene_209291)
